>Addgene plasmid #154307 | pSM-dCas9::Ap | depositor full sequence | sequence record 298594 | pSM-dCas9::Ap sequence 9496 bps
GTCCCCTCAGTTCAGTAATTTCCTGCATTTGCCTGTTTCCAGTCGGTAGATATTCCACAAAACAGCAGGG
AAGCAGCGCTTTTCCGCTGCATAACCCTGCTTCGGGGTCATTATAGCGATTTTTTCGGTATATCCATCCT
TTTTCGCACGATATACAGGATTTTGCCAAAGGGTTCGTGTAGACTTTCCTTGGTGTATCCAACGGCGTCA
GCCGGGCAGGATAGGTGAAGTAGGCCCACCCGCGAGCGGGTGTTCCTTCTTCACTGTCCCTTATTCGCAC
CTGGCGGTGCTCAACGGGAATCCTGCTCTGCGAGGCTGGCCGGCTACCGCCGGCGTAACAGATGAGGGCA
AGCGGATGGCTGATGAAACCAAGCCAACCAGGAAGGGCAGCCCACCTATCAAGGTGTACTGCCTTCCAGA
CGAACGAAGAGCGATTGAGGAAAAGGCGGCGGCGGCCGGCATGAGCCTGTCGGCCTACCTGCTGGCCGTC
GGCCAGGGCTACAAAATCACGGGCGTCGTGGACTATGAGCACGTCCGCGAGCTGGCCCGCATCAATGGCG
ACCTGGGCCGCCTGGGCGGCCTGCTGAAACTCTGGCTCACCGACGACCCGCGCACGGCGCGGTTCGGTGA
TGCCACGATCCTCGCCCTGCTGGCGAAGATCGAAGAGAAGCAGGACGAGCTTGGCAAGGTCATGATGGGC
GTGGTCCGCCCGAGGGCAGAGCCATGACTTTTTTAGCCGCTAAAACGGCCGGGGGGTGCGCGTGATTGCC
AAGCACGTCCCCATGCGCTCCATCAAGAAGAGCGACTTCGCGGAGCTGGTGAAGTACATCACCGACGAGC
AGGGCAAGACCGAGCGCCTGGGTCACGTGCGCGTCACGAACTGCGAGGCAAACACCCTGCCCGCTGTCAT
TGGCGAGGTGATGGCGACCAGCACGGCAACACCCGTTTCCGAGGCCGACAAGACCTATCACCTGCTGGTT
AGCTTCCGCGCGGGAGAGAAGCCCGACGCGGAGACGTTGCGCGCGATTGAGGACCGCATCTGCGCTGGGC
TTGGCTTCGCCGAGCATCAGCGCGTCAGTGCCGTGCATCACGACACCGACAACCTGCACATCCATATCGC
CATCAACAAGATTCACCCGACCCGAAACACCATCCATGAGCCGTATCGGGCCTACCGCGCCCTCGCTGAC
CTCTGCGCGACGCTCGAACGGGACTACGGGCTTGAGCGTGACAATCACGAAACGCGGCAGCGCGTTTCCG
AGAACCGCGCGAACGACATGGAGCGGCACGCGGGCGTGGAAAGCCTGGTCGGCTGGATCCGGCCACGATG
CGTCCGGCGTAGAGGATCTGAAGATCAGCAGTTCAACCTGTTGATAGTACGTACTAAGCTCCATGTTTCA
CGTACTAAGCTCTCATGTTTAACGTACTAAGCTCTCATGTTTAACGAACTAAACCCTCATGGCTAACGTA
CTAAGCTCTCATGGCTAACGTACTAAGCTCTCATGTTTCACGTACTAAGCTCTCATGTTTGAACAATAAA
ATTAATATAAATCAGCAACTTAAATAGCCTCTAAGGTTTTAAGTTTTATAAGAAAAAAAAGAATATATAA
GGCTTTTAAAGCTTTTAAGGTTTAACGGTTGTGGACTAGTAGCGGCCGCTGCAGTCCGGCAAAAAAGGGC
AAGGTGTCACCACCCTGCCCTTTTTCTTTAAAACCGAAAAGATTACTTCGCGTTATGCAGATCTTATTTA
TTCGGCGCAAAGTGCGTCGGGTGATGCTGCCAACTTACTGATTTAGTGTATGATGGTGTTTTTGAGGTGC
TCCAGTGGCTTCTGTTTCTATCAGCTGTCCCTCCTGTTCAGCTACTGACGGGGTGGTGCGTAACGGCAAA
AGCACCGCCGGACATCAGCGCTAGCGGAGTGTATACTGGCTTACTATGTTGGCACTGATGAGGGTGTCAG
TGAAGTGCTTCATGTGGCAGGAGAAAAAAGGCTGCACCGGTGCGTCAGCAGAATATGTGATACAGGATAT
ATTCCGCTTCCTCGCTCACTGACTCGCTACGCTCGGTCGTTCGACTGCGGCGAGCGGAAATGGCTTACGA
ACGGGGCGGAGATTTCCTGGAAGATGCCAGGAAGATACTTAACAGGGAAGTGAGAGGGCCGCGGCAAAGC
CGTTTTTCCATAGGCTCCGCCCCCCTGACAAGCATCACGAAATCTGACGCTCAAATCAGTGGTGGCGAAA
CCCGACAGGACTATAAAGATACCAGGCGTTTCCCCCTGGCGGCTCCCTCGTGCGCTCTCCTGTTCCTGCC
TTTCGGTTTACCGGTGTCATTCCGCTGTTATGGCCGCGTTTGTCTCATTCCACGCCTGACACTCAGTTCC
GGGTAGGCAGTTCGCTCCAAGCTGGACTGTATGCACGAACCCCCCGTTCAGTCCGACCGCTGCGCCTTAT
CCGGTAACTATCGTCTTGAGTCCAACCCGGAAAGACATGCAAAAGCACCACTGGCAGCAGCCACTGGTAA
TTGATTTAGAGGAGTTAGTCTTGAAGTCATGCGCCGGTTAAGGCTAAACTGAAAGGACAAGTTTTGGTGA
CTGCGCTCCTCCAAGCCAGTTACCTCGGTTCAAAGAGTTGGTAGCTCAGAGAACCTTCGAAAAACCGCCC
TGCAAGGCGGTTTTTTCGTTTTCAGAGCAAGAGATTACGCGCAGACCAAAACGATCTCAAGAAGATCATC
TTATTAATCAGATAAAATATTTCTAGATTTCAGTGCAATTTATCTCTTCAAATGTAGCACCTGAAGTCAG
CCCCATACGATATAAGTTGTAATTCTCATGTTTGACAGCTTATCATCGATAAGCTTTAATGCGGTAGTTT
ATCACAGTTAAATTGCTAACGCAGTCAGGCACCGTGTATGAAATCTAACAATGCGCTCATCGTCATCCTC
GGCACCGTCACCCTGGATGCTGTAGGCATAGGCTTGGTTATGCCGGTACTGCCGGGCCTCTTGCGGGATT
ACGAAATCATCCTGTGGAGCTTAGTAGGTTTAGCAAGATGGCAGCGCCTAAATGTAGAATGATAAAAGGA
TTAAGAGATTAATTTCCCTAAAAATGATAAAACAAGCGTTTTGAAAGCGCTTGTTTTTTTGGTTTGCAGT
CAGAGTAGAATAGAAGTATCAAAAAAAGCACCGACTCGGTGCCACTTTTTCAAGTTGATAACGGACTAGC
CTTATTTTAACTTGCTATGCTGTTTTGAATGGTTCCAACAAGATTATTTTATAACTTTTATAACAAATAA
TCAAGGAGAAATTCAAAGAAATTTATCAGCCATAAAACAATACTTAATACTATAGAATGATAACAAAATA
AACTACTTTTTAAAAGAATTTTGTGTTATAATCTATTTATTATTAAGTATTGGGTAATATTTTTTGAAGA
GATATTTTGAAAAAGAAAAATTAAAGCATATTAAACTAATTTCGGAGGTCATTAAAACTATTATTGAAAT
CATCAAACTCATTATGGATTTAATTTAAACTTTTTATTTTAGGAGGCAAAAATGGATAAGAAATACTCAA
TAGGCTTAGCTATCGGCACAAATAGCGTCGGATGGGCGGTGATCACTGATGAATATAAGGTTCCGTCTAA
AAAGTTCAAGGTTCTGGGAAATACAGACCGCCACAGTATCAAAAAAAATCTTATAGGGGCTCTTTTATTT
GACAGTGGAGAGACAGCGGAAGCGACTCGTCTCAAACGGACAGCTCGTAGAAGGTATACACGTCGGAAGA
ATCGTATTTGTTATCTACAGGAGATTTTTTCAAATGAGATGGCGAAAGTAGATGATAGTTTCTTTCATCG
ACTTGAAGAGTCTTTTTTGGTGGAAGAAGACAAGAAGCATGAACGTCATCCTATTTTTGGAAATATAGTA
GATGAAGTTGCTTATCATGAGAAATATCCAACTATCTATCATCTGCGAAAAAAATTGGTAGATTCTACTG
ATAAAGCGGATTTGCGCTTAATCTATTTGGCCTTAGCGCATATGATTAAGTTTCGTGGTCATTTTTTGAT
TGAGGGAGATTTAAATCCTGATAATAGTGATGTGGACAAACTATTTATCCAGTTGGTACAAACCTACAAT
CAATTATTTGAAGAAAACCCTATTAACGCAAGTGGAGTAGATGCTAAAGCGATTCTTTCTGCACGATTGA
GTAAATCAAGACGATTAGAAAATCTCATTGCTCAGCTCCCCGGTGAGAAGAAAAATGGCTTATTTGGGAA
TCTCATTGCTTTGTCATTGGGTTTGACCCCTAATTTTAAATCAAATTTTGATTTGGCAGAAGATGCTAAA
TTACAGCTTTCAAAAGATACTTACGATGATGATTTAGATAATTTATTGGCGCAAATTGGAGATCAATATG
CTGATTTGTTTTTGGCAGCTAAGAATTTATCAGATGCTATTTTACTTTCAGATATCCTAAGAGTAAATAC
TGAAATAACTAAGGCTCCCCTATCAGCTTCAATGATTAAACGCTACGATGAACATCATCAAGACTTGACT
CTTTTAAAAGCTTTAGTTCGACAACAACTTCCAGAAAAGTATAAAGAAATCTTTTTTGATCAATCAAAAA
ACGGATATGCAGGTTATATTGATGGGGGAGCTAGCCAAGAAGAATTTTATAAATTTATCAAACCAATTTT
AGAAAAAATGGATGGTACTGAGGAATTATTGGTGAAACTAAATCGTGAAGATTTGCTGCGCAAGCAACGG
ACCTTTGACAACGGCTCTATTCCCCATCAAATTCACTTGGGTGAGCTGCATGCTATTTTGAGAAGACAAG
AAGACTTTTATCCATTTTTAAAAGACAATCGTGAGAAGATTGAAAAAATCTTGACTTTTCGAATTCCTTA
TTATGTTGGTCCATTGGCGCGTGGCAATAGTCGTTTTGCATGGATGACTCGGAAGTCTGAAGAAACAATT
ACCCCATGGAATTTTGAAGAAGTTGTCGATAAAGGTGCTTCAGCTCAATCATTTATTGAACGCATGACAA
ACTTTGATAAAAATCTTCCAAATGAAAAAGTACTACCAAAACATAGTTTGCTTTATGAGTATTTTACGGT
TTATAACGAATTGACAAAGGTCAAATATGTTACTGAAGGAATGCGAAAACCAGCATTTCTTTCAGGTGAA
CAGAAGAAAGCCATTGTTGATTTACTCTTCAAAACAAATCGAAAAGTAACCGTTAAGCAATTAAAAGAAG
ATTATTTCAAAAAAATAGAATGTTTTGATAGTGTTGAAATTTCAGGAGTTGAAGATAGATTTAATGCTTC
ATTAGGTACCTACCATGATTTGCTAAAAATTATTAAAGATAAAGATTTTTTGGATAATGAAGAAAATGAA
GATATCTTAGAGGATATTGTTTTAACATTGACCTTATTTGAAGATAGGGAGATGATTGAGGAAAGACTTA
AAACATATGCTCACCTCTTTGATGATAAGGTGATGAAACAGCTTAAACGTCGCCGTTATACTGGTTGGGG
ACGTTTGTCTCGAAAATTGATTAATGGTATTAGGGATAAGCAATCTGGCAAAACAATATTAGATTTTTTG
AAATCAGATGGTTTTGCCAATCGCAATTTTATGCAGCTGATCCATGATGATAGTTTGACATTTAAAGAAG
ACATTCAAAAAGCACAAGTGTCTGGACAAGGCGATAGTTTACATGAACATATTGCAAATTTAGCTGGTAG
CCCTGCTATTAAAAAAGGTATTTTACAGACTGTAAAAGTTGTTGATGAATTGGTCAAAGTAATGGGGCGG
CATAAGCCAGAAAATATCGTTATTGAAATGGCACGTGAAAATCAGACAACTCAAAAGGGCCAGAAAAATT
CGCGAGAGCGTATGAAACGAATCGAAGAAGGTATCAAAGAATTAGGAAGTCAGATTCTTAAAGAGCATCC
TGTTGAAAATACTCAATTGCAAAATGAAAAGCTCTATCTCTATTATCTCCAAAATGGAAGAGACATGTAT
GTGGACCAAGAATTAGATATTAATCGTTTAAGTGATTATGATGTCGATGCCATTGTTCCACAAAGTTTCC
TTAAAGACGATTCAATAGACAATAAGGTCTTAACGCGTTCTGATAAAAATCGTGGTAAATCGGATAACGT
TCCAAGTGAAGAAGTAGTCAAAAAGATGAAAAACTATTGGAGACAACTTCTAAACGCCAAGTTAATCACT
CAACGTAAGTTTGATAATTTAACGAAAGCTGAACGTGGAGGTTTGAGTGAACTTGATAAAGCTGGTTTTA
TCAAACGCCAATTGGTTGAAACTCGCCAAATCACTAAGCATGTGGCACAAATTTTGGATAGTCGCATGAA
TACTAAATACGATGAAAATGATAAACTTATTCGAGAGGTTAAAGTGATTACCTTAAAATCTAAATTAGTT
TCTGACTTCCGAAAAGATTTCCAATTCTATAAAGTACGTGAGATTAACAATTACCATCATGCCCATGATG
CGTATCTAAATGCCGTCGTTGGAACTGCTTTGATTAAGAAATATCCAAAACTTGAATCGGAGTTTGTCTA
TGGTGATTATAAAGTTTATGATGTTCGTAAAATGATTGCTAAGTCTGAGCAAGAAATAGGCAAAGCAACC
GCAAAATATTTCTTTTACTCTAATATCATGAACTTCTTCAAAACAGAAATTACACTTGCAAATGGAGAGA
TTCGCAAACGCCCTCTAATCGAAACTAATGGGGAAACTGGAGAAATTGTCTGGGATAAAGGGCGAGATTT
TGCCACAGTGCGCAAAGTATTGTCCATGCCCCAAGTCAATATTGTCAAGAAAACAGAAGTACAGACAGGC
GGATTCTCCAAGGAGTCAATTTTACCAAAAAGAAATTCGGACAAGCTTATTGCTCGTAAAAAAGACTGGG
ATCCAAAAAAATATGGTGGTTTTGATAGTCCAACGGTAGCTTATTCAGTCCTAGTGGTTGCTAAGGTGGA
AAAAGGGAAATCGAAGAAGTTAAAATCCGTTAAAGAGTTACTAGGGATCACAATTATGGAAAGAAGTTCC
TTTGAAAAAAATCCGATTGACTTTTTAGAAGCTAAAGGATATAAGGAAGTTAAAAAAGACTTAATCATTA
AACTACCTAAATATAGTCTTTTTGAGTTAGAAAACGGTCGTAAACGGATGCTGGCTAGTGCCGGAGAATT
ACAAAAAGGAAATGAGCTGGCTCTGCCAAGCAAATATGTGAATTTTTTATATTTAGCTAGTCATTATGAA
AAGTTGAAGGGTAGTCCAGAAGATAACGAACAAAAACAATTGTTTGTGGAGCAGCATAAGCATTATTTAG
ATGAGATTATTGAGCAAATCAGTGAATTTTCTAAGCGTGTTATTTTAGCAGATGCCAATTTAGATAAAGT
TCTTAGTGCATATAACAAACATAGAGACAAACCAATACGTGAACAAGCAGAAAATATTATTCATTTATTT
ACGTTGACGAATCTTGGAGCTCCCGCTGCTTTTAAATATTTTGATACAACAATTGATCGTAAACGATATA
CGTCTACAAAAGAAGTTTTAGATGCCACTCTTATCCATCAATCCATCACTGGTCTTTATGAAACACGCAT
TGATTTGAGTCAGCTAGGAGGTGACTGAAGTATATTTTAGATGAAGATTATTTCTTAATAACTAAAAATA
TGGTATAATACTCTTAATAAATGCAGTAATACAGGGGCTTTTCAAGACTGAAGTCTAGCTGAGACAAATA
GTGCGATTACGAAATTTTTTAGACAAAAATAGTCTACGAGGTTTTAGAGCTATGCTGTTTTGAATGGTCC
CAAAACTGAGACCAGTCTCGGAAGCTCAAAGGTCTCGTTTTAGAGCTATGCTGTTTTGAATGGTCCCAAA
ACTTCAGCACACTGAGACTTGTTGAGTTCCATGTTTTAGAGCTATGCTGTTTTGAATGGACTCCATTCAA
CATTGCCGATGATAACTTGAGAAAGAGGGTTAATACCAGCAGTCGGATACCTTCCTATTCTTTCTGTTAA
AGCGTTTTCATGTTATAATAGGCAAAAGAAGAGTAGTGTGATCGTCCATTCCGACAGCATCGCCAGTCAC
TATGGCGTGCTGCTAGCGCTATATGCGTTGATGCAATTTCTATGCGCACCCGTTCTCGGAGCACTGTCCG
ACCGCTTTGGCCGCCGCCCAGTCCTGCTCGCTTCGCTACTTGGAGCCACTATCGACTACGCGATCATGGC
GACCACACCCGTCCTGTGGATCCTCTACGCCGGACGCATCGTGGCCGGCATCACCGGCGCCACAGGTGCG
GTTGCTGGCGCCTATATCGCCGACATCACCGATGGGGAAGATCGGGCTCGCCACTTCGGGCTCATGAGCG
CTTGTTTCGGCGTGGGTATGGTGGCAGGCCCCGTGGCCGGGGGACTGTTGGGCGCCATCTCCTTGCATGC
ACCATTCCTTGCGGCGGCGGTGCTCAACGGCCTCAACCTACTACTGGGCTGCTTCCTAATGCAGGAGTCG
CATAAGGGAGAGCGTCGACTTCAAATATGTATCCGCTCATGAGACAATAACCCTGATAAATGCTTCAATA
ATATTGAAAAAGGAAGAGTATGAGTATTCAACATTTCCGTGTCGCCCTTATTCCCTTTTTTGCGGCATTT
TGCCTTCCTGTTTTTGCTCACCCAGAAACGCTGGTGAAAGTAAAAGATGCTGAAGATCAGTTGGGTGCGC
GAGTGGGTTACATCGAACTGGATCTCAACAGCGGTAAGATCCTTGAGAGTTTTCGCCCCGAAGAACGTTT
TCCAATGATGAGCACTTTTAAAGTTCTGCTATGTGGCGCGGTATTATCCCGTATTGACGCCGGGCAAGAG
CAACTCGGTCGCCGCATACACTATTCTCAGAATGACTTGGTTGAGTACTCACCAGTCACAGAAAAGCATC
TTACGGATGGCATGACAGTAAGAGAATTATGCAGTGCTGCCATAACCATGAGTGATAACACTGCGGCCAA
CTTACTTCTGACAACGATCGGAGGACCGAAGGAGCTAACCGCTTTTTTGCACAACATGGGGGATCATGTA
ACTCGCCTTGATCGTTGGGAACCGGAGCTGAATGAAGCCATACCAAACGACGAGCGTGACACCACGATGC
CTGTAGCAATGGCAACAACGTTGCGCAAACTATTAACTGGCGAACTACTTACTCTAGCTTCCCGGCAACA
ATTAATAGACTGGATGGAGGCGGATAAAGTTGCAGGACCACTTCTGCGCTCGGCCCTTCCGGCTGGCTGG
TTTATTGCTGATAAATCTGGAGCCGGTGAGCGTGGGTCACGCGGTATCATTGCAGCACTGGGGCCAGATG
GTAAGCCCTCCCGTATCGTAGTTATCTACACGACGGGGAGTCAGGCAACTATGGATGAACGAAATAGACA
GATCGCTGAGATAGGTGCCTCACTGATTAAGCATTGGTAACTCGAG
Features (pLannotate 1.2.2; 20 found; start..end, strand, type, name):
    214..323     +  oriT           oriT: incP origin of transfer
    356..727     +  CDS            traJ: oriT-recognizing protein; traJ
    765..1331    +  CDS            traI (fragment): TRAI6_ECOLX - Experimental evidence at protein level: Swiss-Prot protein existence level 1. The initiation process of transfer DNA synthesis requires the interaction of at least three plasmid-specific components (TraH, I, and J) at the transfer origin resulting in the assembly of a specialised nucleoprotein complex - the relaxosome. Site- and strand-specific cleavage at the transfer origin is dependent on TraI and TraJ. From Escherichia coli.
   1345..1646    +  rep_origin     R6K γ ori (fragment): γ replication origin from E. coli plasmid R6K; requires the R6K initiator protein pi for replication
   1645..1664    +  misc_feature   BioBrick suffix: universal suffix for all parts
   1665..1722    +  terminator     his operon terminator: This putative transcriptin terminator from the E. coli his operon has a 2-bp deletion introduced during synthesis. Its efficiency has not been determined.
   1770..1913    +  mobile_element IS1 (fragment): prokaryotic transposable element IS1
   2032..2087    -  rep_origin     RSF ori (fragment): Plasmids containing the RSF 1030 origin of replication can be propagated in E. coli cells that contain additional plasmids with compatible origins.
   2175..2720    -  rep_origin     p15A ori: Plasmids containing the medium-copy-number p15A origin of replication can be propagated in E. coli cells that contain a second plasmid with the ColE1 origin.
   2832..2860    +  promoter       tet promoter: E. coli promoter for tetracycline efflux protein gene
   2908..3009    +  CDS            TcR (fragment): tetracycline efflux protein; tet; confers resistance to tetracycline
   3178..3256    -  misc_RNA       tracrRNA: trans-activating CRISPR RNA for the Streptococcus pyogenes CRISPR/Cas9 system
   3552..7658    +  CDS            dCas9: catalytically dead mutant of the Cas9 endonuclease from the Streptococcus pyogenes Type II CRISPR/Cas system RNA-guided DNA-binding protein that lacks endonuclease activity due to the D10A mutation in the RuvC catalytic domain and the H840A mutation in the HNH catalytic domain
   7679..7810    +  misc_feature   crRNA leader: crRNA leader sequence for the Streptococcus pyogenes CRISPR/Cas system
   7811..7846    +  repeat_region  DR: direct repeat for the Streptococcus pyogenes CRISPR/Cas system
   7877..7912    +  repeat_region  DR: direct repeat for the Streptococcus pyogenes CRISPR/Cas system
   7943..7969    +  repeat_region  DR (fragment): direct repeat for the Streptococcus pyogenes CRISPR/Cas system
   8091..8559    +  CDS            TcR (fragment): tetracycline efflux protein; tet; confers resistance to tetracycline
   8566..8629    +  promoter       AmpR promoter: bla
   8630..9490    +  CDS            AmpR: β-lactamase; bla; confers resistance to ampicillin, carbenicillin, and related antibiotics
