>Addgene plasmid #154307 | pSM-dCas9::Ap | addgene full sequence | sequence record 306378 | Addgene NGS Result
TAAGTATTGGGTAATATTTTTTGAAGAGATATTTTGAAAAAGAAAAATTAAAGCATATTAAACTAATTTC
GGAGGTCATTAAAACTATTATTGAAATCATCAAACTCATTATGGATTTAATTTAAACTTTTTATTTTAGG
AGGCAAAAATGGATAAGAAATACTCAATAGGCTTAGCTATCGGCACAAATAGCGTCGGATGGGCGGTGAT
CACTGATGAATATAAGGTTCCGTCTAAAAAGTTCAAGGTTCTGGGAAATACAGACCGCCACAGTATCAAA
AAAAATCTTATAGGGGCTCTTTTATTTGACAGTGGAGAGACAGCGGAAGCGACTCGTCTCAAACGGACAG
CTCGTAGAAGGTATACACGTCGGAAGAATCGTATTTGTTATCTACAGGAGATTTTTTCAAATGAGATGGC
GAAAGTAGATGATAGTTTCTTTCATCGACTTGAAGAGTCTTTTTTGGTGGAAGAAGACAAGAAGCATGAA
CGTCATCCTATTTTTGGAAATATAGTAGATGAAGTTGCTTATCATGAGAAATATCCAACTATCTATCATC
TGCGAAAAAAATTGGTAGATTCTACTGATAAAGCGGATTTGCGCTTAATCTATTTGGCCTTAGCGCATAT
GATTAAGTTTCGTGGTCATTTTTTGATTGAGGGAGATTTAAATCCTGATAATAGTGATGTGGACAAACTA
TTTATCCAGTTGGTACAAACCTACAATCAATTATTTGAAGAAAACCCTATTAACGCAAGTGGAGTAGATG
CTAAAGCGATTCTTTCTGCACGATTGAGTAAATCAAGACGATTAGAAAATCTCATTGCTCAGCTCCCCGG
TGAGAAGAAAAATGGCTTATTTGGGAATCTCATTGCTTTGTCATTGGGTTTGACCCCTAATTTTAAATCA
AATTTTGATTTGGCAGAAGATGCTAAATTACAGCTTTCAAAAGATACTTACGATGATGATTTAGATAATT
TATTGGCGCAAATTGGAGATCAATATGCTGATTTGTTTTTGGCAGCTAAGAATTTATCAGATGCTATTTT
ACTTTCAGATATCCTAAGAGTAAATACTGAAATAACTAAGGCTCCCCTATCAGCTTCAATGATTAAACGC
TACGATGAACATCATCAAGACTTGACTCTTTTAAAAGCTTTAGTTCGACAACAACTTCCAGAAAAGTATA
AAGAAATCTTTTTTGATCAATCAAAAAACGGATATGCAGGTTATATTGATGGGGGAGCTAGCCAAGAAGA
ATTTTATAAATTTATCAAACCAATTTTAGAAAAAATGGATGGTACTGAGGAATTATTGGTGAAACTAAAT
CGTGAAGATTTGCTGCGCAAGCAACGGACCTTTGACAACGGCTCTATTCCCCATCAAATTCACTTGGGTG
AGCTGCATGCTATTTTGAGAAGACAAGAAGACTTTTATCCATTTTTAAAAGACAATCGTGAGAAGATTGA
AAAAATCTTGACTTTTCGAATTCCTTATTATGTTGGTCCATTGGCGCGTGGCAATAGTCGTTTTGCATGG
ATGACTCGGAAGTCTGAAGAAACAATTACCCCATGGAATTTTGAAGAAGTTGTCGATAAAGGTGCTTCAG
CTCAATCATTTATTGAACGCATGACAAACTTTGATAAAAATCTTCCAAATGAAAAAGTACTACCAAAACA
TAGTTTGCTTTATGAGTATTTTACGGTTTATAACGAATTGACAAAGGTCAAATATGTTACTGAAGGAATG
CGAAAACCAGCATTTCTTTCAGGTGAACAGAAGAAAGCCATTGTTGATTTACTCTTCAAAACAAATCGAA
AAGTAACCGTTAAGCAATTAAAAGAAGATTATTTCAAAAAAATAGAATGTTTTGATAGTGTTGAAATTTC
AGGAGTTGAAGATAGATTTAATGCTTCATTAGGTACCTACCATGATTTGCTAAAAATTATTAAAGATAAA
GATTTTTTGGATAATGAAGAAAATGAAGATATCTTAGAGGATATTGTTTTAACATTGACCTTATTTGAAG
ATAGGGAGATGATTGAGGAAAGACTTAAAACATATGCTCACCTCTTTGATGATAAGGTGATGAAACAGCT
TAAACGTCGCCGTTATACTGGTTGGGGACGTTTGTCTCGAAAATTGATTAATGGTATTAGGGATAAGCAA
TCTGGCAAAACAATATTAGATTTTTTGAAATCAGATGGTTTTGCCAATCGCAATTTTATGCAGCTGATCC
ATGATGATAGTTTGACATTTAAAGAAGACATTCAAAAAGCACAAGTGTCTGGACAAGGCGATAGTTTACA
TGAACATATTGCAAATTTAGCTGGTAGCCCTGCTATTAAAAAAGGTATTTTACAGACTGTAAAAGTTGTT
GATGAATTGGTCAAAGTAATGGGGCGGCATAAGCCAGAAAATATCGTTATTGAAATGGCACGTGAAAATC
AGACAACTCAAAAGGGCCAGAAAAATTCGCGAGAGCGTATGAAACGAATCGAAGAAGGTATCAAAGAATT
AGGAAGTCAGATTCTTAAAGAGCATCCTGTTGAAAATACTCAATTGCAAAATGAAAAGCTCTATCTCTAT
TATCTCCAAAATGGAAGAGACATGTATGTGGACCAAGAATTAGATATTAATCGTTTAAGTGATTATGATG
TCGATGCCATTGTTCCACAAAGTTTCCTTAAAGACGATTCAATAGACAATAAGGTCTTAACGCGTTCTGA
TAAAAATCGTGGTAAATCGGATAACGTTCCAAGTGAAGAAGTAGTCAAAAAGATGAAAAACTATTGGAGA
CAACTTCTAAACGCCAAGTTAATCACTCAACGTAAGTTTGATAATTTAACGAAAGCTGAACGTGGAGGTT
TGAGTGAACTTGATAAAGCTGGTTTTATCAAACGCCAATTGGTTGAAACTCGCCAAATCACTAAGCATGT
GGCACAAATTTTGGATAGTCGCATGAATACTAAATACGATGAAAATGATAAACTTATTCGAGAGGTTAAA
GTGATTACCTTAAAATCTAAATTAGTTTCTGACTTCCGAAAAGATTTCCAATTCTATAAAGTACGTGAGA
TTAACAATTACCATCATGCCCATGATGCGTATCTAAATGCCGTCGTTGGAACTGCTTTGATTAAGAAATA
TCCAAAACTTGAATCGGAGTTTGTCTATGGTGATTATAAAGTTTATGATGTTCGTAAAATGATTGCTAAG
TCTGAGCAAGAAATAGGCAAAGCAACCGCAAAATATTTCTTTTACTCTAATATCATGAACTTCTTCAAAA
CAGAAATTACACTTGCAAATGGAGAGATTCGCAAACGCCCTCTAATCGAAACTAATGGGGAAACTGGAGA
AATTGTCTGGGATAAAGGGCGAGATTTTGCCACAGTGCGCAAAGTATTGTCCATGCCCCAAGTCAATATT
GTCAAGAAAACAGAAGTACAGACAGGCGGATTCTCCAAGGAGTCAATTTTACCAAAAAGAAATTCGGACA
AGCTTATTGCTCGTAAAAAAGACTGGGATCCAAAAAAATATGGTGGTTTTGATAGTCCAACGGTAGCTTA
TTCAGTCCTAGTGGTTGCTAAGGTGGAAAAAGGGAAATCGAAGAAGTTAAAATCCGTTAAAGAGTTACTA
GGGATCACAATTATGGAAAGAAGTTCCTTTGAAAAAAATCCGATTGACTTTTTAGAAGCTAAAGGATATA
AGGAAGTTAAAAAAGACTTAATCATTAAACTACCTAAATATAGTCTTTTTGAGTTAGAAAACGGTCGTAA
ACGGATGCTGGCTAGTGCCGGAGAATTACAAAAAGGAAATGAGCTGGCTCTGCCAAGCAAATATGTGAAT
TTTTTATATTTAGCTAGTCATTATGAAAAGTTGAAGGGTAGTCCAGAAGATAACGAACAAAAACAATTGT
TTGTGGAGCAGCATAAGCATTATTTAGATGAGATTATTGAGCAAATCAGTGAATTTTCTAAGCGTGTTAT
TTTAGCAGATGCCAATTTAGATAAAGTTCTTAGTGCATATAACAAACATAGAGACAAACCAATACGTGAA
CAAGCAGAAAATATTATTCATTTATTTACGTTGACGAATCTTGGAGCTCCCGCTGCTTTTAAATATTTTG
ATACAACAATTGATCGTAAACGATATACGTCTACAAAAGAAGTTTTAGATGCCACTCTTATCCATCAATC
CATCACTGGTCTTTATGAAACACGCATTGATTTGAGTCAGCTAGGAGGTGACTGAAGTATATTTTAGATG
AAGATTATTTCTTAATAACTAAAAATATGGTATAATACTCTTAATAAATGCAGTAATACAGGGGCTTTTC
AAGACTGAAGTCTAGCTGAGACAAATAGTGCGATTACGAAATTTTTTAGACAAAAATAGTCTACGAGGTT
TTAGAGCTATGCTGTTTTGAATGGTCCCAAAACTGAGACCAGTCTCGGAAGCTCAAAGGTCTCGTTTTAG
AGCTATGCTGTTTTGAATGGTCCCAAAACTTCAGCACACTGAGACTTGTTGAGTTCCATGTTTTAGAGCT
ATGCTGTTTTGAATGGACTCCATTCAACATTGCCGATGATAACTTGAGAAAGAGGGTTAATACCAGCAGT
CGGATACCTTCCTATTCTTTCTGTTAAAGCGTTTTCATGTTATAATAGGCAAAAGAAGAGTAGTGTGATC
GTCCATTCCGACAGCATCGCCAGTCACTATGGCGTGCTGCTAGCGCTATATGCGTTGATGCAATTTCTAT
GCGCACCCGTTCTCGGAGCACTGTCCGACCGCTTTGGCCGCCGCCCAGTCCTGCTCGCTTCGCTACTTGG
AGCCACTATCGACTACGCGATCATGGCGACCACACCCGTCCTGTGGATCCTCTACGCCGGACGCATCGTG
GCCGGCATCACCGGCGCCACAGGTGCGGTTGCTGGCGCCTATATCGCCGACATCACCGATGGGGAAGATC
GGGCTCGCCACTTCGGGCTCATGAGCGCTTGTTTCGGCGTGGGTATGGTGGCAGGCCCCGTGGCCGGGGG
ACTGTTGGGCGCCATCTCCTTGCATGCACCATTCCTTGCGGCGGCGGTGCTCAACGGCCTCAACCTACTA
CTGGGCTGCTTCCTAATGCAGGAGTCGCATAAGGGAGAGCGTCGACTTCAAATATGTATCCGCTCATGAG
ACAATAACCCTGATAAATGCTTCAATAATATTGAAAAAGGAAGAGTATGAGTATTCAACATTTCCGTGTC
GCCCTTATTCCCTTTTTTGCGGCATTTTGCCTTCCTGTTTTTGCTCACCCAGAAACGCTGGTGAAAGTAA
AAGATGCTGAAGATCAGTTGGGTGCGCGAGTGGGTTACATCGAACTGGATCTCAAYAGCGGTAAGATCCT
TGAGAGTTTTCGCCCCGAAGAACGTTTTCCAATGATGAGCACTTTTAAAGTTCTGCTATGTGGCGCGGTA
TTATCCCGTATTGACGCCGGGCAAGAGCAACTCGGTCGCCGCATACACTATTCTCAGAATGACTTGGTTG
AGTACTCACCAGTCACAGAAAAGCATCTTACGGATGGCATGACAGTAAGAGAATTATGCAGTGCTGCCAT
AACCATGAGTGATAACACTGCGGCCAACTTACTTCTGACAACGATCGGAGGACCGAAGGAGCTAACCGCT
TTTTTGCACAACATGGGGGATCATGTAACTCGCCTTGATCGTTGGGAACCGGAGCTGAATGAAGCCATAC
CAAACGACGAGCGTGACACCACGATGCCTGTAGCAATGGCAACAACGTTGCGCAAACTATTAACTGGCGA
ACTACTTACTCTAGCTTCCCGGCAACAATTAATAGACTGGATGGAGGCGGATAAAGTTGCAGGACCACTT
CTGCGCTCGGCCCTTCCGGCTGGCTGGTTTATTGCTGATAAATCTGGAGCCGGTGAGCGTGGGTCACGCG
GTATCATTGCAGCACTGGGGCCAGATGGTAAGCCCTCCCGTATCGTAGTTATCTACACGACGGGGAGTCA
GGCAACTATGGATGAACGAAATAGACAGATCGCTGAGATAGGTGCCTCACTGATTAAGCATTGGTAACTC
GAGGTCCCCTCAGTTCAGTAATTTCCTGCATTTGCCTGTTTCCAGTCGGTAGATATTCCACAAAACAGCA
GGGAAGCAGCGCTTTTCCGCTGCATAACCCTGCTTCGGGGTCATTATAGCGATTTTTTCGGTATATCCAT
CCTTTTTCGCACGATATACAGGATTTTGCCAAAGGGTTCGTGTAGACTTTCCTTGGTGTATCCAACGGCG
TCAGCCGGGCAGGATAGGTGAAGTAGGCCCACCCGCGAGCGGGTGTTCCTTCTTCACTGTCCCTTATTCG
CACCTGGCGGTGCTCAACGGGAATCCTGCTCTGCGAGGCTGGCCGGCTACCGCCGGCGTAACAGATGAGG
GCAAGCGGATGGCTGATGAAACCAAGCCAACCAGGAAGGGCAGCCCACCTATCAAGGTGTACTGCCTTCC
AGACGAACGAAGAGCGATTGAGGAAAAGGCGGCGGCGGCCGGCATGAGCCTGTCGGCCTACCTGCTGGCC
GTCGGCCAGGGCTACAAAATCACGGGCGTCGTGGACTATGAGCACGTCCGCGAGCTGGCCCGCATCAATG
GCGACCTGGGCCGCCTGGGCGGCCTGCTGAAACTCTGGCTCACCGACGACCCGCGCACGGCGCGGTTCGG
TGATGCCACGATCCTCGCCCTGCTGGCGAAGATCGAAGAGAAGCAGGACGAGCTTGGCAAGGCCATGATG
GGCGTGGTCCGCCCGAGGGCAGAGCCATGACTTTTTTAGCCGCTAAAACGGCCGGGGGGTGCGCGTGATT
GCCAAGCACGTCCCCATGCGCTCCATCAAGAAGAGCGACTTCGCGGAGCTGGTGAAGTACATCACCGACG
AGCAAGGCAAGACCGAGCGCCTGGGTCACGTGCGCGTCACGAACTGCGAGGCAAACACCCTGCCCGCTGT
CATGGCCGAGGTGATGGCGACCCAGTACGGCAACACCCGTTCCGAGGCCGACAAGACCTATCACCTGCTG
GTTAGCTTCCGCGCGGGAGAGAAGCCCGACGCGGAGACGTTGCGCGCGATTGAGGACCGCATCTGCGCTG
GGCTTGGCTTCGCCGAGCATCAGCGCGTCAGTGCCGTGCATCACGACACCGACAACCTGCACATCCATAT
CGCCATCAACAAGATTCACCCGACCCGAAACACCATCCATGAGCCGTATCGGGCCTACCGCGCCCTCGCT
GACCTCTGCGCGACGCTCGAACGGGACTACGGGCTTGAGCGTGACAATCACGAAACGCGGCAGCGCGTTT
CCGAGAACCGCGCGAACGACATGGAGCGGCACGCGGGCGTGGAAAGCCTGGTCGGCTGGATCCGGCCACG
ATGCGTCCGGCGTAGAGGATCTGAAGATCAGCAGTTCAACCTGTTGATAGTACGTACTAAGCTCTCATGT
TTCACGTACTAAGCTCTCATGTTTAACGTACTAAGCTCTCATGTTTAACGAACTAAACCCTCATGGCTAA
CGTACTAAGCTCTCATGGCTAACGTACTAAGCTCTCATGTTTCACGTACTAAGCTCTCATGTTTGAACAA
TAAAATTAATATAAATCAGCAACTTAAATAGCCTCTAAGGTTTTAAGTTTTATAAGAAAAAAAAGAATAT
ATAAGGCTTTTAAAGCTTTTAAGGTTTAACGGTTGTGGACTAGTAGCGGCCGCTGCAGTCCGGCAAAAAA
GGGCAAGGTGTCACCACCCTGCCCTTTTTCTTTAAAACCGAAAAGATTACTTCGCGTTATGCAGATCTTA
TTTATTCGGCGCAAAGTGCGTCGGGTGATGCTGCCAACTTACTGATTTAGTGTATGATGGTGTTTTTGAG
GTGCTCCAGTGGCTTCTGTTTCTATCAGCTGTCCCTCCTGTTCAGCTACTGACGGGGTGGTGCGTAACGG
CAAAAGCACCGCCGGACATCAGCGCTAGCGGAGTGTATACTGGCTTACTATGTTGGCACTGATGAGGGTG
TCAGTGAAGTGCTTCATGTGGCAGGAGAAAAAAGGCTGCACCGGTGCGTCAGCAGAATATGTGATACAGG
ATATATTCCGCTTCCTCGCTCACTGACTCGCTACGCTCGGTCGTTCGACTGCGGCGAGCGGAAATGGCTT
ACGAACGGGGCGGAGATTTCCTGGAAGATGCCAGGAAGATACTTAACAGGGAAGTGAGAGGGCCGCGGCA
AAGCCGTTTTTCCATAGGCTCCGCCCCCCTGACAAGCATCACGAAATCTGACGCTCAAATCAGTGGTGGC
GAAACCCGACAGGACTATAAAGATACCAGGCGTTTCCCCCTGGCGGCTCCCTCGTGCGCTCTCCTGTTCC
TGCCTTTCGGTTTACCGGTGTCATTCCGCTGTTATGGCCGCGTTTGTCTCATTCCACGCCTGACACTCAG
TTCCGGGTAGGCAGTTCGCTCCAAGCTGGACTGTATGCACGAACCCCCCGTTCAGTCCGACCGCTGCGCC
TTATCCGGTAACTATCGTCTTGAGTCCAACCCGGAAAGACATGCAAAGGCACCACTGGCAGCAGCCACTG
GTAATTGATTTAGAGGAGTTAGTCTTGAAGTCATGCGCCGGTTAAGGCTAAACTGAAAGGACAAGTTTTG
GTGACTGCGCTCCTCCAAGCCAGTTACCTCGGTTCAAAGAGTTGGTAGCTCAGAGAACCTTCGAAAAACC
GCCCTGCAAGGCGGTTTTTTCGTTTTCAGAGCAAGAGATTACGCGCAGACCAAAACGATCTCAAGAAGAT
CATCTTATCAATCAGATAAAATATTTCTAGATTTCAGTGCAATTTATCTCTTCAAATGTAGCACCTGAAG
TCAGCCCCATACGATATAAGTTGTAATTCTAATGTTTGACAGCTTATCATCGATAAGCTTTAATGCGGTA
GTTTATCACAGTTAAATTGCTAACGCAGTCAGGCACCGTGTATGAAATCTAACAATGCGCTCATCGTCAT
CCTCGGCACCGTCACCCTGGATGCTGTAGGCATAGGCTTGGTTATGCCGGTACTGCCGGGCCTCTTGCGG
GATTACGAAATCATCCTGTGGAGCTTAGTAGGTTTAGCAAGATGGCAGCGCCTAAATGTAGAATGATAAA
AGGATTAAGAGATTAATTTCCCTAAAAATGATAAAACAAGCGTTTTGAAAGCGCTTGTTTTTTTGGTTTG
CAGTCAGAGTAGAATAGAAGTATCAAAAAAAGCACCGACTCGGTGCCACTTTTTCAAGTTGATAACGGAC
TAGCCTTATTTTAACTTGCTATGCTGTTTTGAATGGTTCCAACAAGATTATTTTATAACTTTTATAACAA
ATAATCAAGGAGAAATTCAAAGAAATTTATCAGCCATAAAACAATACTTAATACTATAGAATGATAACAA
AATAAACTACTTTTTAAAAGAATTTTGTGTTATAATCTATTTATTAT
Features (pLannotate 1.2.2; 20 found; start..end, strand, type, name):
    149..4255    +  CDS            dCas9: catalytically dead mutant of the Cas9 endonuclease from the Streptococcus pyogenes Type II CRISPR/Cas system RNA-guided DNA-binding protein that lacks endonuclease activity due to the D10A mutation in the RuvC catalytic domain and the H840A mutation in the HNH catalytic domain
   4276..4407    +  misc_feature   crRNA leader: crRNA leader sequence for the Streptococcus pyogenes CRISPR/Cas system
   4408..4443    +  repeat_region  DR: direct repeat for the Streptococcus pyogenes CRISPR/Cas system
   4474..4509    +  repeat_region  DR: direct repeat for the Streptococcus pyogenes CRISPR/Cas system
   4540..4566    +  repeat_region  DR (fragment): direct repeat for the Streptococcus pyogenes CRISPR/Cas system
   4688..5156    +  CDS            TcR (fragment): tetracycline efflux protein; tet; confers resistance to tetracycline
   5163..5226    +  promoter       AmpR promoter: bla
   5227..6087    +  CDS            AmpR: β-lactamase; bla; confers resistance to ampicillin, carbenicillin, and related antibiotics
   6307..6416    +  oriT           oriT: incP origin of transfer
   6449..6820    +  CDS            traJ: oriT-recognizing protein; traJ
   6858..7424    +  CDS            traI (fragment): TRAI6_ECOLX - Experimental evidence at protein level: Swiss-Prot protein existence level 1. The initiation process of transfer DNA synthesis requires the interaction of at least three plasmid-specific components (TraH, I, and J) at the transfer origin resulting in the assembly of a specialised nucleoprotein complex - the relaxosome. Site- and strand-specific cleavage at the transfer origin is dependent on TraI and TraJ. From Escherichia coli.
   7438..7740    +  rep_origin     R6K γ ori (fragment): γ replication origin from E. coli plasmid R6K; requires the R6K initiator protein pi for replication
   7739..7758    +  misc_feature   BioBrick suffix: universal suffix for all parts
   7759..7816    +  terminator     his operon terminator: This putative transcriptin terminator from the E. coli his operon has a 2-bp deletion introduced during synthesis. Its efficiency has not been determined.
   7864..8007    +  mobile_element IS1 (fragment): prokaryotic transposable element IS1
   8126..8181    -  rep_origin     RSF ori (fragment): Plasmids containing the RSF 1030 origin of replication can be propagated in E. coli cells that contain additional plasmids with compatible origins.
   8269..8814    -  rep_origin     p15A ori: Plasmids containing the medium-copy-number p15A origin of replication can be propagated in E. coli cells that contain a second plasmid with the ColE1 origin.
   8926..8954    +  promoter       tet promoter: E. coli promoter for tetracycline efflux protein gene
   9002..9103    +  CDS            TcR (fragment): tetracycline efflux protein; tet; confers resistance to tetracycline
   9272..9350    -  misc_RNA       tracrRNA: trans-activating CRISPR RNA for the Streptococcus pyogenes CRISPR/Cas9 system
