[The description below was written by a language model from this plasmid's Addgene catalogue record and pLannotate feature annotations shown in this document.]
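Description:
pSM-dCas9::Ap is a roughly 9.5 kb low-copy bacterial shuttle vector for CRISPR interference, deposited as an empty backbone into which users clone their own spacers. It is maintained in E. coli through a p15A origin, which is compatible with ColE1-type plasmids, and is selected with ampicillin via a bla cassette under its own promoter. The tetracycline resistance gene survives only as separated fragments flanking the CRISPR components, together with the tet promoter, suggesting that the payload was inserted into a former TcR gene, so tetracycline selection is not expected to work. Partial R6K γ and RSF origin matches and an IS1 fragment are also annotated but appear to be remnants rather than functional units.

The payload is the Streptococcus pyogenes type II system in catalytically dead form: a dCas9 coding sequence carrying the D10A and H840A mutations, a tracrRNA gene on the opposite strand upstream of it, and downstream a minimal CRISPR array made up of the crRNA leader followed by direct repeats, between which new spacers can be inserted. The promoter driving dCas9 is not annotated in the record. Processed crRNA pairs with tracrRNA and guides dCas9 to bind the target DNA without cutting it, repressing transcription.

A mobilization cluster comprising an incP oriT, traJ and a partial traI allows conjugative transfer from a donor strain that supplies the remaining transfer functions, consistent with the shuttle designation, although the recipient hosts are not stated. The associated publication used CRISPRi repression of essential genes as a system for evaluating enzyme performance. The depositor and sequencing-derived records carry the same features, differ by one nucleotide in length and start at different points on the circle.
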