Addgene plasmid #154307: pSM-dCas9::Ap
Purpose: (Empty Backbone) Shuttle vector for expression dCas9, mobilization cluster, expresses the tracrRNA and a CRISPR array designed for the easy cloning of new spacers.
Depositing lab: I-Son Ng. Depositing organization: National Cheng Kung University. Publication: CRISPRi-mediated Programming Essential Gene can as a Direct Enzymatic Performance Evaluation & Determination (DEPEND) System. Tan SI, Yu PJ, Ng IS. Biotechnol Bioeng. 2020 May 27. doi: 10.1002/bit.27443. PubMed 32458463.
Backbone
  Vector backbone: pSM-dCas9
  Backbone size (bp): 9496
  Vector type: Bacterial Expression, CRISPR, Synthetic Biology
Growth in bacteria
  Bacterial resistance: Ampicillin, 100 μg/mL
  Growth temperature: 37°C
  Growth strain: DH5alpha
  Copy number: Low Copy
Gene/Insert
  Sequencing primers: 5′ ATGGATTACAAGGACCACGACGGGGA; 3′ TACGATGTCCCTGACTACGCCTCATGA
Terms and licenses: Academic/Nonprofit Terms; Industry Terms: Not Available to Industry
How to cite: pSM-dCas9::Ap was a gift from I-Son Ng (Addgene plasmid # 154307 ; http://n2t.net/addgene:154307 ; RRID:Addgene_154307)
